Addgene plasmid #110048: pHH0103_PTPN22_Y-phosphatase
Purpose: Protein expression and purification of PTPN22_Y-phosphatase
Depositing lab: Sachdev Sidhu. Depositing organization: University of Toronto. Publication: Large-scale survey and database of high affinity ligands for peptide recognition modules. Teyra J, Kelil A, Jain S, Helmy M, Jajodia R, Hooda Y, Gu J, D'Cruz AA, Nicholson SE, Min J, Sudol M, Kim PM, Bader GD, Sidhu SS. Mol Syst Biol. 2020 Dec;16(12):e9310. doi: 10.15252/msb.20199310. PubMed 33438817.
Backbone
  Vector backbone: pHH0103
  Vector type: Bacterial Expression
Growth in bacteria
  Bacterial resistance: Ampicillin, 100 μg/mL
  Growth temperature: 37°C
  Growth strain: DH5alpha
  Copy number: Low Copy
Gene/Insert
  Gene/Insert name: PTPN22_Y-phosphatase
  Species: H. sapiens (human)
  Entrez Gene: PTPN22 (a.k.a. LYP, LYP1, LYP2, PEP, PTPN22.5, PTPN22.6, PTPN8)
  Cloning method: Restriction Enzyme; 5′ cloning site Sfi1 (unknown if destroyed); 3′ cloning site Not1 (unknown if destroyed)
Terms and licenses: Academic/Nonprofit Terms; Industry Terms: Not Available to Industry
How to cite: pHH0103_PTPN22_Y-phosphatase was a gift from Sachdev Sidhu (Addgene plasmid # 110048 ; http://n2t.net/addgene:110048 ; RRID:Addgene_110048)
