[The description below was written by a language model from this plasmid's Addgene catalogue record and pLannotate feature annotations shown in this document.]
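Description:
pHH0103_PTPN22_Y-phosphatase is a bacterial expression plasmid of about 7.7 kb, built on the pHH0103 backbone, for producing and purifying the tyrosine phosphatase domain of human PTPN22 (also known as LYP or PEP) in E. coli. It replicates from a ColE1/pBR322-type origin with the adjacent bom region. The catalogue lists it as low copy, although the rop gene appears only as two fragments split by an inserted f1 phage origin. Selection is by ampicillin through the β-lactamase gene and its own promoter.

Expression is driven by the hybrid tac promoter followed by a lac operator, and the plasmid carries its own lacI gene under the enhanced lacIq promoter. Transcription is therefore tightly repressed until it is induced with IPTG or lactose. The annotated coding elements run in order as a 6xHis tag, Schistosoma japonicum glutathione S-transferase, and then a roughly 930 bp fragment of PTPN22. This arrangement is consistent with a His-GST N-terminal fusion that allows affinity capture on nickel or glutathione resins. The insert was cloned between SfiI and NotI sites and is followed by the bacteriophage fd terminator.

Downstream of the terminator lie two fragments of M13 gene III, along with remnants of the tetracycline resistance gene and its promoter. Together with the f1 origin, these suggest the backbone derives from a phagemid display vector, though the record does not state this, and these elements appear to be vestigial here. The associated work is a large-scale survey of ligands for peptide recognition modules, in which purified domains like this one would plausibly serve as binding targets.
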