Features (pLannotate 1.2.2; 21 found; start..end, strand, type, name):
      1..29      +  promoter       tac promoter: strong E. coli promoter; hybrid between the trp and lac UV5 promoters
     37..53      +  protein_bind   lac operator: The lac repressor binds to the lac operator to inhibit transcription in E. coli. This inhibition can be relieved by adding lactose or isopropyl-β-D-thiogalactopyranoside (IPTG). lac repressor encoded by lacI
    138..155     +  CDS            6xHis: 6xHis affinity tag
    171..824     +  CDS            GST26_SCHJA: Experimental evidence at protein level: Swiss-Prot protein existence level 1. GST isoenzymes appear to play a central role in the parasite detoxification system. Other functions are also suspected including a role in increasing the solubility of haematin in the parasite gut. From Schistosoma japonicum (Blood fluke).
    906..1832    +  CDS            PTPN22 (fragment): PTN22_HUMAN - Also known as PTPN8. Experimental evidence at protein level: Swiss-Prot protein existence level 1. Acts as negative regulator of T-cell receptor (TCR) signaling by direct dephosphorylation of the Src family kinases LCK and FYN, ITAMs of the TCRz/CD3 complex, as well as ZAP70, VAV, VCP and other key signaling molecules (PubMed:16461343, PubMed:18056643). Associates with and probably dephosphorylates CBL. Dephosphorylates LCK at its activating 'Tyr-394' residue (PubMed:21719704). Dephosphorylates ZAP70 at its activating 'Tyr-493' residue (PubMed:16461343). Dephosphorylates the immu
   1848..1895    +  terminator     fd terminator (sequence withheld): central terminator from bacteriophage fd (Otsuka and Kunisawa, 1982)
   1900..2112    +  CDS            M13 gene III (fragment) (sequence partly withheld): pIII; III; minor coat protein
   2127..2597    +  CDS            M13 gene III (fragment) (sequence partly withheld): pIII; III; minor coat protein
   2619..2689    +  CDS            TcR (fragment): tetracycline efflux protein; tet; confers resistance to tetracycline
   2931..3311    -  CDS            YPB1_ECOLX: Protein predicted: Swiss-Prot protein existence level 4. From Escherichia coli.
   3328..3479    +  CDS            rop (fragment): Rop protein, which maintains plasmids at low copy number; rop
   3515..3943    -  rep_origin     f1 ori (sequence partly withheld): f1 bacteriophage origin of replication; arrow indicates direction of (+) strand synthesis
   3952..3991    +  CDS            rop (fragment): Rop protein, which maintains plasmids at low copy number; rop
   4093..4233    +  misc_feature   bom: basis of mobility region from pBR322
   4419..5006    -  rep_origin     ori: high-copy-number ColE1/pMB1/pBR322/pUC origin of replication
   5177..6037    -  CDS            AmpR: β-lactamase; bla; confers resistance to ampicillin, carbenicillin, and related antibiotics
   6038..6142    -  promoter       AmpR promoter: bla
   6251..6328    +  promoter       lacIq promoter: lacI (mutant); In the lacIq allele, a single base change in the promoter boosts expression of the lacI gene about 10-fold.
   6329..7411    +  CDS            lacI: lac repressor; lacI; The lac repressor binds to the lac operator to inhibit transcription in E. coli. This inhibition can be relieved by adding lactose or isopropyl-β-D-thiogalactopyranoside (IPTG).
   7424..7445    +  protein_bind   CAP binding site: CAP binding activates transcription in the presence of cAMP. E. coli catabolite activator protein
   7464..7481    +  promoter       tet promoter (fragment): E. coli promoter for tetracycline efflux protein gene
>Addgene plasmid #110048 | pHH0103_PTPN22_Y-phosphatase | addgene full sequence | sequence record 217269 | Addgene NGS Result
TTGACAATTAATCATCGGCTCGTATAATGTGTGGAATTGTGAGCGGATAACAATTTCACACAGGAAACAG
CCAGTCCGTTTAGGTGTTTTCACGAGCACTTCACCAACAAGGACCATAGATTATGAAAATCGAAGAACAC
CATCACCATCACCATTCCAGCGGTAAGCTTATGTCCCCTATACTAGGTTATTGGAAAATTAAGGGCCTTG
TGCAACCCACTCGACTTCTTTTGGAATATCTTGAAGAAAAATATGAAGAGCATTTGTATGAGCGCGATGA
AGGTGATAAATGGCGAAACAAAAAGTTTGAATTGGGTTTGGAGTTTCCCAATCTTCCTTATTATATTGAT
GGTGATGTTAAATTAACACAGTCTATGGCCATCATACGTTATATAGCTGACAAGCACAACATGTTGGGTG
GTTGTCCAAAAGAGCGTGCAGAGATTTCAATGCTTGAAGGAGCGGTTTTGGATATTAGATACGGTGTTTC
GAGAATTGCATATAGTAAAGACTTTGAAACTCTCAAAGTTGATTTTCTTAGCAAGCTACCTGAAATGCTG
AAAATGTTCGAAGATCGTTTATGTCATAAAACATATTTAAATGGTGATCATGTAACCCATCCTGACTTCA
TGTTGTATGACGCTCTTGATGTTGTTTTATACATGGACCCAATGTGCCTGGATGCGTTCCCAAAATTAGT
TTGTTTTAAAAAACGTATTGAAGCTATCCCACAAATTGATAAGTACTTGAAATCCAGCAAGTATATAGCA
TGGCCTTTGCAGGGCTGGCAAGCCACGTTTGGTGGTGGCGACCATCCTCCAAAATCGGATCTGGAAGTTC
TGTTCCAGGGGCCCCTGTCCAGCGGTCTGGTTCCGCGTGGTTCCGGTACCGCGGCCCAGCCGGCCATGGA
TCAACGCGAAATTCTGCAGAAATTTCTGGACGAAGCACAAAGCAAGAAAATTACCAAAGAAGAATTCGCT
AACGAATTCCTGAAACTGAAACGTCAGTCTACCAAATATAAAGCAGATAAAACGTACCCGACCACGGTTG
CTGAAAAACCGAAAAACATTAAGAAAAACCGCTACAAAATCCTGCCGTATGATTACAGCCGTGTCGAACT
GAGTCTGATTACCTCCGATGAAGACAGCTCTTACATTAACGCGAATTTTATCAAAGGCGTGTATGGTCCG
AAAGCGTACATTGCAACGCAGGGTCCGCTGTCAACCACGCTGCTGGATTTCTGGCGCATGATCTGGGAAT
ATTCGGTGCTGATTATCGTTATGGCGTGCATGGAATATGAAATGGGCAAGAAAAAATGTGAACGTTACTG
GGCCGAACCGGGCGAAATGCAGCTGGAATTTGGTCCGTTCTCAGTCTCGTGCGAAGCCGAAAAACGCAAA
AGTGATTACATCATCCGTACCCTGAAAGTGAAATTTAACTCCGAAACCCGCACGATCTACCAATTCCATT
ACAAAAACTGGCCGGATCACGACGTTCCGAGTTCCATTGATCCGATCCTGGAACTGATCTGGGACGTTCG
CTGTTATCAGGAAGATGACAGCGTCCCGATTTGCATCCATTGTTCTGCGGGCTGCGGTCGTACCGGCGTG
ATTTGTGCCATCGATTACACGTGGATGCTGCTGAAAGACGGTATTATCCCGGAAAACTTTAGCGTGTTCT
CTCTGATTCGTGAAATGCGCACCCAGCGTCCGAGCCTGGTTCAGACGCAAGAACAGTATGAACTGGTCTA
CAATGCAGTGCTGGAACTGTTCAAACGCCAAATGGATGTTATCCGTGACAAACATTCAGGCACCGAATCG
CAGGCTAAACACGCGGCCGCATA
[142 nt withheld, positions 1844-1985]
C
[98 nt withheld, positions 1987-2084]
AGTTTGTACTGGTGACGAAACTCAGTGTCTAGCTAGAGTGGC
[149 nt withheld, positions 2127-2275]
T
[41 nt withheld, positions 2277-2317]
T
[62 nt withheld, positions 2319-2380]
A
[35 nt withheld, positions 2382-2416]
CCTCCCTCAATCGGTTGAATGTCGCCCTTTTGTCTTTGGCGCTGGTAAACCATATGAA
[86 nt withheld, positions 2475-2560]
T
[54 nt withheld, positions 2562-2615]
CTAGCGCCGCCCTATACCTTGTCTGCCTCCCCGCGTTGCGTCGCGGTGCATGGAGCCGGGCCACCTCGAC
CTGAATGGAAGCCGGCGGCACCTCGCTAACGGATTCACCACTCCAAGAATTGGAGCCAATCAATTCTTGC
GGAGAACTGTGAATGCGCAAACCAACCCTTGGCAGAACATATCCATCGCGTCCGCCATCTCCAGCAGCCG
CACGCGGCGCATCTCGGGCAGCGTTGGGTCCTGGCCACGGGTGCGCATGATCGTGCTCCTGTCGTTGAGG
ACCCGGCTAGGCTGGCGGGGTTGCCTTACTGGTTAGCAGAATGAATCACCGATACGCGAGCGAACGTGAA
GCGACTGCTGCTGCAAAACGTCTGCGACCTGAGCAACAACATGAATGGTCTTCGGTTTCCGTGTTTCGTA
AAGTCTGGAAACGCGGAAGTCAGCGCCCTGCACCATTATGTTCCGGATCTGCATCGCAGGATGCTGCTGG
CTACCCTGTGGAACACCTACATCTGTATTAACGAAGCGCTGGCATTGACCCTGAGTGATTTTTCTCTGGT
CCCGCCGCATCCATACCGCCAGTTGTTTACCCTCACAACGTTCCAGTAACCGGGCATGTTCATCATCAGT
AACCCGTATCGTGAGCATCCTCTCTCGTTTCATCGGTATCATTACCCCCATGAACAGAAATCCCCCTTAC
ACGGAGGCATCAGTGACCAAACAGGAAAAAACCGCCCTTAACATGGCCCGCTTTATCAGAAGCCAGACAT
TAACGCTTCTGGAGAAACTCAACGAGCTGGACGCGGATGAACAGGCAGACATCTGTGAATCGCTTCACGA
CCACGCTGATGAGCTTTACCGCAGGATCCGCGAAATTGTAAGCGTTAATATTTTGTTAAAATTCGCGTTA
AATTTTTGTTAAATCAGCTCATTTTTTAACCAATAGGCCGAAATCGGCAAAATCCCTTATAAATCAAAAG
AATAGACCGAGATAGGGT
[37 nt withheld, positions 3614-3650]
AAAGAACGTGGACTCCAACGTCAAAGG
[49 nt withheld, positions 3678-3726]
T
[91 nt withheld, positions 3728-3818]
G
[124 nt withheld, positions 3820-3943]
CGCGGATCCTGCCTCGCGCGTTTCGGTGATGACGGTGAAAACCTCTGACACATGCAGCTCCCGGAGACGG
TCACAGCTTGTCTGTAAGCGGATGCCGGGAGCAGACAAGCCCGTCAGGGCGCGTCAGCGGGTGTTGGCGG
GTGTCGGGGCGCAGCCATGACCCAGTCACGTAGCGATAGCGGAGTGTATACTGGCTTAACTATGCGGCAT
CAGAGCAGATTGTACTGAGAGTGCACCATATGCGGTGTGAAATACCGCACAGATGCGTAAGGAGAAAATA
CCGCATCAGGCGCTCTTCCGCTTCCTCGCTCACTGACTCGCTGCGCTCGGTCGTTCGGCTGCGGCGAGCG
GTATCAGCTCACTCAAAGGCGGTAATACGGTTATCCACAGAATCAGGGGATAACGCAGGAAAGAACATGT
GAGCAAAAGGCCAGCAAAAGGCCAGGAACCGTAAAAAGGCCGCGTTGCTGGCGTTTTTCCATAGGCTCCG
CCCCCCTGACGAGCATCACAAAAATCGACGCTCAAGTCAGAGGTGGCGAAACCCGACAGGACTATAAAGA
TACCAGGGTTTCCCCCTGGAAGCTCCCTCGTGCGCTCTCCTGTTCCGACCCTGCCGCTTACCGGATACCT
GTCCGCCTTTCTCCCTTCGGGAAGCGTGGCGCTTTCTCATAGCTCACGCTGTAGGTATCTCAGTTCGGTG
TAGGTCGTTCGCTCCAAGCTGGGCTGTGTGCACGAACCCCCCGTTCAGCCCGACCGCTGCGCCTTATCCG
GTAACTATCGTCTTGAGTCCAACCCGGTAAGACACGACTTATCGCCACTGGCAGCAGCCACTGGTAACAG
GATTAGCAGAGCGAGGTATGTAGGCGGTGCTACAGAGTTCTTGAAGTGGTGGCCTAACTACGGCTACACT
AGAAGGACAGTATTTGGTATCTGCGCTCTGCTGAAGCCAGTTACCTTCGGAAAAAGAGTTGGTAGCTCTT
GATCCGGCAAACAAACCACCGCTGGTAGCGGTGGTTTTTTTGTTTGCAAGCAGCAGATTACGCGCAGAAA
AAAAGGATCTCAAGAAGATCCTTTGATCTTTTCTACGGGGTCTGACGCTCAGTGGAACGAAAACTCACGT
TAAGGGATTTTGGTCATGAGATTATCAAAAAGGATCTTCACCTAGATCCTTTTAAATTAAAAATGAAGTT
TTAAATCAATCTAAAGTATATATGAGTAAACTTGGTCTGACAGTTACCAATGCTTAATCAGTGAGGCACC
TATCTCAGCGATCTGTCTATTTCGTTCATCCATAGTTGCCTGACTCCCCGTCGTGTAGATAACTACGATA
CGGGAGGGCTTACCATCTGGCCCCAGTGCTGCAATGATACCGCGAGACCCACGCTCACCGGCTCCAGATT
TATCAGCAATAAACCAGCCAGCCGGAAGGGCCGAGCGCAGAAGTGGTCCTGCAACTTTATCCGCCTCCAT
CCAGTCTATTAATTGTTGCCGGGAAGCTAGAGTAAGTAGTTCGCCAGTTAATAGTTTGCGCAACGTTGTT
GCCATTGCTGCAGGCATCGTGGTGTCACGCTCGTCGTTTGGTATGGCTTCATTCAGCTCCGGTTCCCAAC
GATCAAGGCGAGTTACATGATCCCCCATGTTGTGCAAAAAAGCGGTTAGCTCCTTCGGTCCTCCGATCGT
TGTCAGAAGTAAGTTGGCCGCAGTGTTATCACTCATGGTTATGGCAGCACTGCATAATTCTCTTACTGTC
ATGCCATCCGTAAGATGCTTTTCTGTGACTGGTGAGTACTCAACCAAGTCATTCTGAGAATAGTGTATGC
GGCGACCGAGTTGCTCTTGCCCGGCGTCAACACGGGATAATACCGCGCCACATAGCAGAACTTTAAAAGT
GCTCATCATTGGAAAACGTTCTTCGGGGCGAAAACTCTCAAGGATCTTACCGCTGTTGAGATCCAGTTCG
ATGTAACCCACTCGTGCACCCAACTGATCTTCAGCATCTTTTACTTTCACCAGCGTTTCTGGGTGAGCAA
AAACAGGAAGGCAAAATGCCGCAAAAAAGGGAATAAGGGCGACACGGAAATGTTGAATACTCATACTCTT
CCTTTTTCAATATTATTGAAGCATTTATCAGGGTTATTGTCTCATGAGCGGATACATATTTGAATGTATT
TAGAAAAATAAACAAATAGGGGTTCCGCGCACATTTCCCCGAAAAGTGCCACCTGACGTCTAAGAAACCA
TTATTATCATGACATTAACCTATAAAAATAGGCGTATCACGAGGCCCTTTCGTCTTCAAGAATTCCCGAC
ACCATCGAATGGTGCAAAACCTTTCGCGGTATGGCATGATAGCGCCCGGAAGAGAGTCAATTCAGGGTGG
TGAATGTGAAACCAGTAACGTTATACGATGTCGCAGAGTATGCCGGTGTCTCTTATCAGACCGTTTCCCG
CGTGGTGAACCAGGCCAGCCACGTTTCTGCGAAAACGCGGGAAAAAGTGGAAGCGGCGATGGCGGAGCTG
AATTACATTCCCAACCGCGTGGCACAACAACTGGCGGGCAAACAGTCGTTGCTGATTGGCGTTGCCACCT
CCAGTCTGGCCCTGCACGCGCCGTCGCAAATTGTCGCGGCGATTAAATCTCGCGCCGATCAACTGGGTGC
CAGCGTGGTGGTGTCGATGGTAGAACGAAGCGGCGTCGAAGCCTGTAAAGCGGCGGTGCACAATCTTCTC
GCGCAACGCGTCAGTGGGCTGATCATTAACTATCCGCTGGATGACCAGGATGCCATTGCTGTGGAAGCTG
CCTGCACTAATGTTCCGGCGTTATTTCTTGATGTCTCTGACCAGACACCCATCAACAGTATTATTTTCTC
CCATGAAGACGGTACGCGACTGGGCGTGGAGCATCTGGTCGCATTGGGTCACCAGCAAATCGCGCTGTTA
GCGGGCCCATTAAGTTCTGTCTCGGCGCGTCTGCGTCTGGCTGGCTGGCATAAATATCTCACTCGCAATC
AAATTCAGCCGATAGCGGAACGGGAAGGCGACTGGAGTGCCATGTCCGGTTTTCAACAAACCATGCAAAT
GCTGAATGAGGGCATCGTTCCCACTGCGATGCTGGTTGCCAACGATCAGATGGCGCTGGGCGCAATGCGC
GCCATTACCGAGTCCGGGCTGCGCGTTGGTGCGGATATCTCGGTAGTGGGATACGACGATACCGAAGACA
GCTCATGTTATATCCCGCCGTTAACCACCATCAAACAGGATTTTCGCCTGCTGGGGCAAACCAGCGTGGA
CCGCTTGCTGCAACTCTCTCAGGGCCAGGCGGTGAAGGGCAATCAGCTGTTGCCCGTCTCACTGGTGAAA
AGAAAAACCACCCTGGCGCCCAATACGCAAACCGCCTCTCCCCGCGCGTTGGCCGATTCATTAATGCAGC
TGGCACGACAGGTTTCCCGACTGGAAAGCGGGCAGTGAGCGCAACGCAATTAATGTAAGTTAGCTCACTC
ATTAGGCACAATTCTCATGTTTGACAGCTTATCATCGACTGCACGGTGCACCAATGCTTCTGGCGTCAGG
CAGCCATCGGAAGCTGTGGTATGGCTGTGCAGGTCGTAAATCACTGCATAATTCGTGTCGCTCAAGGCGC
ACTCCCGTTCTGGATAATGTTTTTTGCGCCGACATCATAACGGTTCTGGCAAATATTCTGAAATGAGCTG
