>Addgene plasmid #110048 | pHH0103_PTPN22_Y-phosphatase | depositor partial sequence | sequence record 207000 | pHH0103_PTPN22_Y-phosphatase sequence 948 bps
GGCCCAGCCGGCCATGGATCAACGCGAAATTCTGCAGAAATTTCTGGACGAAGCACAAAGCAAGAAAATT
ACCAAAGAAGAATTCGCTAACGAATTCCTGAAACTGAAACGTCAGTCTACCAAATATAAAGCAGATAAAA
CGTACCCGACCACGGTTGCTGAAAAACCGAAAAACATTAAGAAAAACCGCTACAAAATCCTGCCGTATGA
TTACAGCCGTGTCGAACTGAGTCTGATTACCTCCGATGAAGACAGCTCTTACATTAACGCGAATTTTATC
AAAGGCGTGTATGGTCCGAAAGCGTACATTGCAACGCAGGGTCCGCTGTCAACCACGCTGCTGGATTTCT
GGCGCATGATCTGGGAATATTCGGTGCTGATTATCGTTATGGCGTGCATGGAATATGAAATGGGCAAGAA
AAAATGTGAACGTTACTGGGCCGAACCGGGCGAAATGCAGCTGGAATTTGGTCCGTTCTCAGTCTCGTGC
GAAGCCGAAAAACGCAAAAGTGATTACATCATCCGTACCCTGAAAGTGAAATTTAACTCCGAAACCCGCA
CGATCTACCAATTCCATTACAAAAACTGGCCGGATCACGACGTTCCGAGTTCCATTGATCCGATCCTGGA
ACTGATCTGGGACGTTCGCTGTTATCAGGAAGATGACAGCGTCCCGATTTGCATCCATTGTTCTGCGGGC
TGCGGTCGTACCGGCGTGATTTGTGCCATCGATTACACGTGGATGCTGCTGAAAGACGGTATTATCCCGG
AAAACTTTAGCGTGTTCTCTCTGATTCGTGAAATGCGCACCCAGCGTCCGAGCCTGGTTCAGACGCAAGA
ACAGTATGAACTGGTCTACAATGCAGTGCTGGAACTGTTCAAACGCCAAATGGATGTTATCCGTGACAAA
CATTCAGGCACCGAATCGCAGGCTAAACACGCGGCCGC
